>Addgene plasmid #177622 | LXRE_Luc | addgene full sequence | sequence record 348453 | Addgene NGS Result
GTAGCGGTGGTTTTTTTGTTTGCAAGCAGCAGATTACGCGCAGAAAAAAAGGATCTCAAGAAGATCCTTT
GATCTTTTCTACGGGGTCTGACGCTCAGTGGAACGAAAACTCACGTTAAGGGATTTTGGTCATGAGATTA
TCAAAAAGGATCTTCACCTAGATCCTTTTAAATTAAAAATGAAGTTTTAAATCAATCTAAAGTATATATG
AGTAAACTTGGTCTGACAGTTACCAATGCTTAATCAGTGAGGCACCTATCTCAGCGATCTGTCTATTACG
TTCATCCATAGTTGCCTGACTCCCCGTCGTGTAGATAACTACGATACGGGAGGGCTTACCATCTGGCCCC
AGTGCTGCAATGATACCGCGAGACCCACGCTCACCGGCTCCAGATTTATCAGCAATAAACCAGCCAGCCG
GAAGGGCCGAGCGCAGAAGTGGTCCTGCAACTTTATCCGCCTCCATCCAGTCTATTAATTGTTGCCGGGA
AGCTAGAGTAAGTAGTTCGCCAGTTAATAGTTTGCGCAACGTTGTTGCCATTGCTACAGGCATCGTGGTG
TCACGCTCGTCGTTTGGTATGGCTTCATTCAGCTCCGGTTCCCAACGATCAAGGCGAGTTACATGATCCC
CCATGTTGTGCAAAAAAGCGGTTAGCTCCTTCGGTCCTCCGATCGTTGTCAGAAGTAAGTTGGCCGCAGT
GTTATCACTCATGGTTATGGCAGCACTGCATAATTCTCTTACTGTCATGCCATCCGTAAGATGCTTTTCT
GTGACTGGTGAGTACTCAACCAAGTCATTCTGAGAATAGTGTATGCGGCGACCGAGTTGCTCTTGCCCGG
CGTCAATACGGGATAATACCGCGCCACATAGCAGAACTTTAAAAGTGCTCATCATTGGAAAACGTTCTTC
GGGGCGAAAACTCTCAAGGATCTTACCGCTGTTGAGATCCAGTTCGATGTAACCCACTCGTGCACCCAAC
TGATCTTCAGCATCTTTTACTTTCACCAGCGTTTCTGGGTGAGCAAAAACAGGAAGGCAAAATGCCGCAA
AAAAGGGAATAAGGGCGACACGGAAATGTTGAATACTCATACTCTTCCTTTTTCAATATTATTGAAGCAT
TTATCAGGGTTATTGTCTCATGAGCGGATACATATTTGAATGTATTTAGAAAAATAAACAAATAGGGGTT
CCGCGCACATTTCCCCGAAAAGTGCCACCTG
[124 nt withheld, positions 1222-1345]
C
[91 nt withheld, positions 1347-1437]
A
[49 nt withheld, positions 1439-1487]
CCTTTGACGTTGGAGTCCACGTTCTTT
[37 nt withheld, positions 1515-1551]
ACCCTATCTCGGTCTATTCTTTTGATTTATAAGGGATTTTGCCGATTTCGGCCTATTGGTTAAAAAATGA
GCTGATTTAACAAAAATTTAACGCGAATTTTAACAAAATATTAACGCTTACAATTTGCCATTCGCCATTC
AGGCTGCGCAACTGTTGGGAAGGGCGATCGGTGCGGGCCTCTTCGCTATTACGCCAGCCCAAGCTACCAT
GATAAGTAAGTAATATTAAGGTACGGGAGGTACTTGGAGCGGCCGCAATAAAATATCTTTATTTTCATTA
CATCTGTGTGTTGGTTTTTTGTGTGAATCGATAGTACTAACATACGCTCTCCATCAAAACAAAACGAAAC
AAAACAAACTAGCAAAATAGGCTGTCCCCAGTGCAAGTGCAGGTGCCAGAACATTTCTCTATCGATAGGT
ACCAGGTTACTGCTGGTCAGGAGGTTACTGCTGGTCACCAGGTTACTGCTGGTCAAGATCTGCCGCCCCG
ACTGCATCTGCGTGTTCGAATTCGCCAATGACAAGACGCTGGGCGGGGTTTGTGTCATCATAGAACTAAA
GACATGCAAATATATTTCTTCCGGGGACACCGCCAGCAAACGCGAGCAACGGGCCACGGGGATGAAGCAG
AAGCTTGGCATTCCGGTACTGTTGGTAAAGCCACCATGGAAGACGCCAAAAACATAAAGAAAGGCCCGGC
GCCATTCTATCCGCTGGAAGATGGAACCGCTGGAGAGCAACTGCATAAGGCTATGAAGAGATACGCCCTG
GTTCCTGGAACAATTGCTTTTACAGATGCACATATCGAGGTGGACATCACTTACGCTGAGTACTTCGAAA
TGTCCGTTCGGTTGGCAGAAGCTATGAAACGATATGGGCTGAATACAAATCACAGAATCGTCGTATGCAG
TGAAAACTCTCTTCAATTCTTTATGCCGGTGTTGGGCGCGTTATTTATCGGAGTTGCAGTTGCGCCCGCG
AACGACATTTATAATGAACGTGAATTGCTCAACAGTATGGGCATTTCGCAGCCTACCGTGGTGTTCGTTT
CCAAAAAGGGGTTGCAAAAAATTTTGAACGTGCAAAAAAAGCTCCCAATCATCCAAAAAATTATTATCAT
GGATTCTAAAACGGATTACCAGGGATTTCAGTCGATGTACACGTTCGTCACATCTCATCTACCTCCCGGT
TTTAATGAATACGATTTTGTGCCAGAGTCCTTCGATAGGGACAAGACAATTGCACTGATCATGAACTCCT
CTGGATCTACTGGTCTGCCTAAAGGTGTCGCTCTGCCTCATAGAACTGCCTGCGTGAGATTCTCGCATGC
CAGAGATCCTATTTTTGGCAATCAAATCATTCCGGATACTGCGATTTTAAGTGTTGTTCCATTCCATCAC
GGTTTTGGAATGTTTACTACACTCGGATATTTGATATGTGGATTTCGAGTCGTCTTAATGTATAGATTTG
AAGAAGAGCTGTTTCTGAGGAGCCTTCAGGATTACAAGATTCAAAGTGCGCTGCTGGTGCCAACCCTATT
CTCCTTCTTCGCCAAAAGCACTCTGATTGACAAATACGATTTATCTAATTTACACGAAATTGCTTCTGGT
GGCGCTCCCCTCTCTAAGGAAGTCGGGGAAGCGGTTGCCAAGAGGTTCCATCTGCCAGGTATCAGGCAAG
GATATGGGCTCACTGAGACTACATCAGCTATTCTGATTACACCCGAGGGGGATGATAAACCGGGCGCGGT
CGGTAAAGTTGTTCCATTTTTTGAAGCGAAGGTTGTGGATCTGGATACCGGGAAAACGCTGGGCGTTAAT
CAAAGAGGCGAACTGTGTGTGAGAGGTCCTATGATTATGTCCGGTTATGTAAACAATCCGGAAGCGACCA
ACGCCTTGATTGACAAGGATGGATGGCTACATTCTGGAGACATAGCTTACTGGGACGAAGACGAACACTT
CTTCATCGTTGACCGCCTGAAGTCTCTGATTAAGTACAAAGGCTATCAGGTGGCTCCCGCTGAATTGGAA
TCCATCTTGCTCCAACACCCCAACATCTTCGACGCAGGTGTCGCAGGTCTTCCCGACGATGACGCCGGTG
AACTTCCCGCCGCCGTTGTTGTTTTGGAGCACGGAAAGACGATGACGGAAAAAGAGATCGTGGATTACGT
CGCCAGTCAAGTAACAACCGCGAAAAAGTTGCGCGGAGGAGTTGTGTTTGTGGACGAAGTACCGAAAGGT
CTTACCGGAAAACTCGACGCAAGAAAAATCAGAGAGATCCTCATAAAGGCCAAGAAGGGCGGAAAGATCG
CCGTGTAATTCTAGAGTCGGGGCGGCCGGCCGCTTCGAGCAGACATGATAAGATACATTGATGAGTTTGG
ACAAACCACAACTAGAATGCAGTGAAAAAAATGCTTTATTTGTGAAATTTGTGATGCTATTGCTTTATTT
GTAACCATTATAAGCTGCAATAAACAAGTTAACAACAACAATTGCATTCATTTTATGTTTCAGGTTCAGG
GGGAGGTGTGGGAGGTTTTTTAAAGCAAGTAAAACCTCTACAAATGTGGTAAAATCGATAAGGATCCGTC
GACCGATGCCCTTGAGAGCCTTCAACCCAGTCAGCTCCTTCCGGTGGGCGCGGGGCATGACTATCGTCGC
CGCACTTATGACTGTCTTCTTTATCATGCAACTCGTAGGACAGGTGCCGGCAGCGCTCTTCCGCTTCCTC
GCTCACTGACTCGCTGCGCTCGGTCGTTCGGCTGCGGCGAGCGGTATCAGCTCACTCAAAGGCGGTAATA
CGGTTATCCACAGAATCAGGGGATAACGCAGGAAAGAACATGTGAGCAAAAGGCCAGCAAAAGGCCAGGA
ACCGTAAAAAGGCCGCGTTGCTGGCGTTTTTCCATAGGCTCCGCCCCCCTGACGAGCATCACAAAAATCG
ACGCTCAAGTCAGAGGTGGCGAAACCCGACAGGACTATAAAGATACCAGGCGTTTCCCCCTGGAAGCTCC
CTCGTGCGCTCTCCTGTTCCGACCCTGCCGCTTACCGGATACCTGTCCGCCTTTCTCCCTTCGGGAAGCG
TGGCGCTTTCTCATAGCTCACGCTGTAGGTATCTCAGTTCGGTGTAGGTCGTTCGCTCCAAGCTGGGCTG
TGTGCACGAACCCCCCGTTCAGCCCGACCGCTGCGCCTTATCCGGTAACTATCGTCTTGAGTCCAACCCG
GTAAGACACGACTTATCGCCACTGGCAGCAGCCACTGGTAACAGGATTAGCAGAGCGAGGTATGTAGGCG
GTGCTACAGAGTTCTTGAAGTGGTGGCCTAACTACGGCTACACTAGAAGAACAGTATTTGGTATCTGCGC
TCTGCTGAAGCCAGTTACCTTCGGAAAAAGAGTTGGTAGCTCTTGATCCGGCAAACAAACCACCGCTG
Features (pLannotate 1.2.2; 12 found; start..end, strand, type, name):
    230..1090    -  CDS            AmpR: β-lactamase; bla; confers resistance to ampicillin, carbenicillin, and related antibiotics
   1091..1195    -  promoter       AmpR promoter: bla
   1222..1650    +  rep_origin     f1 ori (sequence partly withheld): f1 bacteriophage origin of replication; arrow indicates direction of (+) strand synthesis
   1682..1749    -  CDS            lacZα (fragment): LacZα fragment of β-galactosidase; lacZ fragment
   1808..1856    +  polyA_signal   poly(A) signal: synthetic polyadenylation signal
   1870..1961    +  misc_feature   pause site: RNA polymerase II transcriptional pause signal from the human α2 globin gene
   2033..2099    -  promoter       HSV TK promoter (fragment): herpes simplex virus thymidine kinase promoter
   2217..3869    +  CDS            luciferase: firefly luciferase; luc+; enhanced luc+ version of the luciferase gene
   3910..4031    -  polyA_signal   SV40 poly(A) signal: SV40 polyadenylation signal
   4054..4122    -  CDS            large T antigen (fragment): large T antigen from SV40 (simian virus 40)
   4138..4270    +  CDS            TcR (fragment): tetracycline efflux protein; tet; confers resistance to tetracycline
   4450..59      -  rep_origin     ori (across the origin): high-copy-number ColE1/pMB1/pBR322/pUC origin of replication
