[The description below was written by a language model from this plasmid's Addgene catalogue record and pLannotate feature annotations shown in this document.]
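Description:
LXRE_Luc is a mammalian luciferase reporter plasmid built on the pTAL backbone, in which a synthetic promoter carrying three copies of a human liver X receptor response element (3X LXRE) is linked to firefly luciferase. It is propagated in E. coli through a high-copy ColE1/pUC-type origin and selected with ampicillin via the β-lactamase gene and its native promoter. An f1 phage origin is also present, which in principle allows single-stranded DNA production. No mammalian selection marker is annotated, so the plasmid is suited to transient transfection.

The reporter unit is arranged to keep background low. A synthetic poly(A) signal and an RNA polymerase II transcriptional pause site from the human α2-globin gene lie upstream of the promoter region, blocking read-through transcription from the backbone. These are followed by a short fragment annotated as the herpes simplex virus thymidine kinase promoter, called on the minus strand, which presumably corresponds to the minimal promoter of the pTAL vector. Downstream is the enhanced luc+ firefly luciferase coding sequence and an SV40 polyadenylation signal. The LXRE repeats themselves are not called in the automated annotation, though the catalogue entry places them in the promoter. Small lacZα, SV40 large T antigen and tetracycline-resistance fragments appear to be non-functional backbone remnants. The sequenced record is 4,979 nt, somewhat shorter than the roughly 5.5 kb total listed in the catalogue.

Because luciferase output depends on LXR binding to the response elements, the construct serves as a readout of LXR transcriptional activity in transfected cells. The associated publication concerns LXR inverse agonists, consistent with use in evaluating such ligands.
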