Addgene plasmid #177622: LXRE_Luc
Purpose: synthetic 3X LXRE promoter linked to luciferase in the pTAL vector
Depositing lab: Thomas Burris. Depositing organization: University of Health Sciences and Pharmacy in St. Louis. Publication: Antihyperlipidemic Activity of Gut-Restricted LXR Inverse Agonists. Griffett K, Hayes M, Bedia-Diaz G, Appourchaux K, Sanders R, Boeckman MP, Koelblen T, Zhang J, Schulman IG, Elgendy B, Burris TP. ACS Chem Biol. 2022 Apr 13. doi: 10.1021/acschembio.2c00057. PubMed 35417135.
Backbone
  Vector backbone: pTAL
  Backbone size w/o insert (bp): 4700
  Total vector size (bp): 5500
  Vector type: Mammalian Expression, Luciferase
Growth in bacteria
  Bacterial resistance: Ampicillin, 100 μg/mL
  Growth temperature: 37°C
  Growth strain: DH5alpha
  Copy number: Unknown
Gene/Insert
  Gene/Insert name: 3X LXRE (alt name: LXR Response Element)
  Species: H. sapiens (human)
Terms and licenses: Academic/Nonprofit Terms; Industry Terms: Not Available to Industry
How to cite: LXRE_Luc was a gift from Thomas Burris (Addgene plasmid # 177622 ; http://n2t.net/addgene:177622 ; RRID:Addgene_177622)
